Addgene plasmid #36226: pCY 3080-01
Depositing lab: Anne Robinson. Depositing organization: University of Delaware. Publication: Cassette series designed for live-cell imaging of proteins and high-resolution techniques in yeast. Young CL, Raden DL, Caplan JL, Czymmek KJ, Robinson AS. Yeast. 2012 Mar;29(3-4):119-36. doi: 10.1002/yea.2895. Epub 2012 Apr 4. PubMed 22473760.
Backbone
  Vector backbone: pBS7
  Backbone manufacturer: Yeast Resource Center, University of Washington
  Backbone size w/o insert (bp): 4882
  Vector type: Yeast cassette for PCR and homologous recombination
  Selectable markers: Geneticin
Growth in bacteria
  Bacterial resistance: Ampicillin, 100 μg/mL
  Growth temperature: 37°C
  Growth strain: DH5alpha
  Growth instructions: DH5alpha used for DNA recovery of plasmid (i.e. DNA preps).
  Copy number: Unknown
Gene/Insert
  Gene/Insert name: yEmCitrine
  Insert size (bp): 800
  Tag / fusion protein: yEpolylinker-yEmCitrine-kanMX (C terminal on backbone)
  Cloning method: Restriction Enzyme; 5′ cloning site BamHI (unknown if destroyed); 3′ cloning site BssHII (unknown if destroyed)
  Sequencing primers: 5′ CCTTATGTATCATACACATACG
Resource information
  A portion of this plasmid was derived from a plasmid made by: Addgene plasmid 8734 (Sheff, M. A. and Thorn, K. S. (2004). Optimized cassettes for fluorescent protein tagging in Saccharomyces cerevisiae. Yeast 21, 661-70.)
Terms and licenses: Academic/Nonprofit Terms; Industry Terms: Not Available to Industry
How to cite: pCY 3080-01 was a gift from Anne Robinson (Addgene plasmid # 36226 ; http://n2t.net/addgene:36226 ; RRID:Addgene_36226)
