[The description below was written by a language model from this plasmid's Addgene catalogue record and pLannotate feature annotations shown in this document.]
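Description:
pCY 3080-01 is a yeast tagging cassette plasmid built on the pBS7 backbone. It is not an expression or shuttle vector. It serves as a PCR template, and the amplified module is integrated into the Saccharomyces cerevisiae genome by homologous recombination. The plasmid itself is maintained only in E. coli, using a high-copy ColE1/pUC-type origin and the AmpR β-lactamase gene with its own promoter for ampicillin selection. No yeast replication origin or centromere is annotated, which fits its role as a template. Short lacI, rop and bom fragments are backbone remnants, and T7 and SP6 promoters flank the cassette region.

The payload is a yEpolylinker-yEmCitrine-kanMX module intended for C-terminal fusion to a gene of interest. yEmCitrine is a yeast codon-optimised yellow fluorescent protein, with the "m" conventionally denoting a monomeric variant. The automated annotation labels its coding sequence as yeGFP, most likely because Citrine is a close GFP derivative rather than because the records truly disagree. The polylinker itself is not annotated, but the tag name places it ahead of the fluorescent protein as a spacer. No promoter is annotated upstream of the fluorescent protein, so after in-frame integration at the 3′ end of a target open reading frame, expression comes from the native promoter of the tagged gene. The ADH1 terminator following the tag ends that transcript. Downstream, the kanMX marker allows integrants to be selected with geneticin (G418).

Part of the plasmid derives from an earlier set of optimised yeast fluorescent-protein tagging cassettes. It belongs to a cassette series designed for live-cell imaging of proteins and high-resolution microscopy in yeast.
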