Features (pLannotate 1.2.2; 11 found; start..end, strand, type, name):
     87..803     +  CDS            yeGFP: yeast-enhanced green fluorescent protein codons optimized for translation in S. cerevisiae and C. albicans
    824..1011    +  terminator     ADH1 terminator: S. cerevisiae ADH1; transcription terminator for the S. cerevisiae alcohol dehydrogenase 1 (ADH1) gene
   1086..2442    +  gene           kanMX: yeast selectable marker conferring kanamycin resistance (Wach et al., 1994)
   2547..2565    -  promoter       T7 promoter: promoter for bacteriophage T7 RNA polymerase
   2587..2640    -  CDS            lacI (fragment): lac repressor; lacI; The lac repressor binds to the lac operator to inhibit transcription in E. coli. This inhibition can be relieved by adding lactose or isopropyl-β-D-thiogalactopyranoside (IPTG).
   2823..3411    -  rep_origin     ori: high-copy-number ColE1/pMB1/pBR322/pUC origin of replication
   3582..4442    -  CDS            AmpR: β-lactamase; bla; confers resistance to ampicillin, carbenicillin, and related antibiotics
   4443..4547    -  promoter       AmpR promoter: bla
   4642..4677    +  CDS            rop (fragment): Rop protein, which maintains plasmids at low copy number; rop
   4779..4830    +  misc_feature   bom (fragment): basis of mobility region from pBR322
   4893..2       +  promoter       SP6 promoter (across the origin): promoter for bacteriophage SP6 RNA polymerase
>Addgene plasmid #36226 | pCY 3080-01 | depositor full sequence | sequence record 47095 | pCY 3080-01 sequence 4909 bps
GAACGCGGCCGCCAGCTGAAGCTTCGTACGCTGCAGGTCGACGGATCCCCGGGTTAATTAACGGTGACGG
TGCTGGTTTAATTAACATGTCTAAAGGTGAAGAATTATTCACTGGTGTTGTCCCAATTTTGGTTGAATTA
GATGGTGATGTTAATGGTCACAAATTTTCTGTCTCCGGTGAAGGTGAAGGTGATGCTACTTACGGTAAAT
TGACCTTAAAATTTATTTGTACTACTGGTAAATTGCCAGTTCCATGGCCAACCTTAGTCACTACTTTAGG
TTATGGTTTGATGTGTTTTGCTAGATACCCAGATCATATGAAACAACATGACTTTTTCAAGTCTGCCATG
CCAGAAGGTTATGTTCAAGAAAGAACTATTTTTTTCAAAGATGACGGTAACTACAAGACCAGAGCTGAAG
TCAAGTTTGAAGGTGATACCTTAGTTAATAGAATCGAATTAAAAGGTATTGATTTTAAAGAAGATGGTAA
CATTTTAGGTCACAAATTGGAATACAACTATAACTCTCACAATGTTTACATCATGGCTGACAAACAAAAG
AATGGTATCAAAGTTAACTTCAAAATTAGACACAACATTGAAGATGGTTCTGTTCAATTAGCTGACCATT
ATCAACAAAATACTCCAATTGGTGATGGTCCAGTCTTGTTACCAGACAACCATTACTTATCCTATCAATC
TAGATTATCCAAAGATCCAAACGAAAAGAGAGACCACATGGTCTTGTTAGAATTTGTTACTGCTGCTGGT
ATTACCCATGGTATTGATGAATTGTACAAATAAGGCGCGCCACTTCTAAATAAGCGAATTTCTTATGATT
TATGATTTTTATTATTAAATAAGTTATAAAAAAAATAAGTGTATACAAATTTTAAAGTGACTCTTAGGTT
TTAAAACGAAAATTCTTATTCTTGAGTAACTCTTTCCTGTAGGTCAGGTTGCTTTCTCAGGTATAGTATG
AGGTCGCTCTTATTGACCACACCTCTACCGGCAGATCCGCTAGGGATAACAGGGTAATATAGATCTGTTT
AGCTTGCCTCGTCCCCGCCGGGTCACCCGGCCAGCGACATGGAGGCCCAGAATACCCTCCTTGACAGTCT
TGACGTGCGCAGCTCAGGGGCATGATGTGACTGTCGCCCGTACATTTAGCCCATACATCCCCATGTATAA
TCATTTGCATCCATACATTTTGATGGCCGCACGGCGCGAAGCAAAAATTACGGCTCCTCGCTGCAGACCT
GCGAGCAGGGAAACGCTCCCCTCACAGACGCGTTGAATTGTCCCCACGCCGCGCCCCTGTAGAGAAATAT
AAAAGGTTAGGATTTGCCACTGAGGTTCTTCTTTCATATACTTCCTTTTAAAATCTTGCTAGGATACAGT
TCTCACATCACATCCGAACATAAACAACCATGGGTAAGGAAAAGACTCACGTTTCGAGGCCGCGATTAAA
TTCCAACATGGATGCTGATTTATATGGGTATAAATGGGCTCGCGATAATGTCGGGCAATCAGGTGCGACA
ATCTATCGATTGTATGGGAAGCCCGATGCGCCAGAGTTGTTTCTGAAACATGGCAAAGGTAGCGTTGCCA
ATGATGTTACAGATGAGATGGTCAGACTAAACTGGCTGACGGAATTTATGCCTCTTCCGACCATCAAGCA
TTTTATCCGTACTCCTGATGATGCATGGTTACTCACCACTGCGATCCCCGGCAAAACAGCATTCCAGGTA
TTAGAAGAATATCCTGATTCAGGTGAAAATATTGTTGATGCGCTGGCAGTGTTCCTGCGCCGGTTGCATT
CGATTCCTGTTTGTAATTGTCCTTTTAACAGCGATCGCGTATTTCGTCTCGCTCAGGCGCAATCACGAAT
GAATAACGGTTTGGTTGATGCGAGTGATTTTGATGACGAGCGTAATGGCTGGCCTGTTGAACAAGTCTGG
AAAGAAATGCATAAGCTTTTGCCATTCTCACCGGATTCAGTCGTCACTCATGGTGATTTCTCACTTGATA
ACCTTATTTTTGACGAGGGGAAATTAATAGGTTGTATTGATGTTGGACGAGTCGGAATCGCAGACCGATA
CCAGGATCTTGCCATCCTATGGAACTGCCTCGGTGAGTTTTCTCCTTCATTACAGAAACGGCTTTTTCAA
AAATATGGTATTGATAATCCTGATATGAATAAATTGCAGTTTCATTTGATGCTCGATGAGTTTTTCTAAT
CAGTACTGACAATAAAAAGATTCTTGTTTTCAAGAACTTGTCATTTGTATAGTTTTTTTATATTGTAGTT
GTTCTATTTTAATCAAATGTTAGCGTGATTTATATTTTTTTTCGCCTCGACATCATCTGCCCAGATGCGA
AGTTAAGTGCGCAGAAAGTAATATCATGCGTCAATCGTATGTGAATGCTGGTCGCTATACTGCTGTCGAT
TCGATACTAACGCCGCCATCCAGTTTAAACGAGCTCGAATTCATCGATGATATCAGATCCACTAGTGGCC
TATGCGGCCGCGGATCTGCCGGTCTCCCTATAGTGAGTCGTATTAATTTCGATAAGCCAGGTTAACCTGC
ATTAATGAATCGGCCAACGCGCGGGGAGAGGCGGTTTGCGTATTGGGCGCTCTTCCGCTTCCTCGCTCAC
TGACTCGCTGCGCTCGGTCGTTCGGCTGCGGCGAGCGGTATCAGCTCACTCAAAGGCGGTAATACGGTTA
TCCACAGAATCAGGGGATAACGCAGGAAAGAACATGTGAGCAAAAGGCCAGCAAAAGGCCAGGAACCGTA
AAAAGGCCGCGTTGCTGGCGTTTTTCCATAGGCTCCGCCCCCCTGACGAGCATCACAAAAATCGACGCTC
AAGTCAGAGGTGGCGAAACCCGACAGGACTATAAAGATACCAGGCGTTTCCCCCTGGAAGCTCCCTCGTG
CGCTCTCCTGTTCCGACCCTGCCGCTTACCGGATACCTGTCCGCCTTTCTCCCTTCGGGAAGCGTGGCGC
TTTCTCAATGCTCACGCTGTAGGTATCTCAGTTCGGTGTAGGTCGTTCGCTCCAAGCTGGGCTGTGTGCA
CGAACCCCCCGTTCAGCCCGACCGCTGCGCCTTATCCGGTAACTATCGTCTTGAGTCCAACCCGGTAAGA
CACGACTTATCGCCACTGGCAGCAGCCACTGGTAACAGGATTAGCAGAGCGAGGTATGTAGGCGGTGCTA
CAGAGTTCTTGAAGTGGTGGCCTAACTACGGCTACACTAGAAGGACAGTATTTGGTATCTGCGCTCTGCT
GAAGCCAGTTACCTTCGGAAAAAGAGTTGGTAGCTCTTGATCCGGCAAACAAACCACCGCTGGTAGCGGT
GGTTTTTTTGTTTGCAAGCAGCAGATTACGCGCAGAAAAAAAGGATCTCAAGAAGATCCTTTGATCTTTT
CTACGGGGTCTGACGCTCAGTGGAACGAAAACTCACGTTAAGGGATTTTGGTCATGAGATTATCAAAAAG
GATCTTCACCTAGATCCTTTTAAATTAAAAATGAAGTTTTAAATCAATCTAAAGTATATATGAGTAAACT
TGGTCTGACAGTTACCAATGCTTAATCAGTGAGGCACCTATCTCAGCGATCTGTCTATTTCGTTCATCCA
TAGTTGCCTGACTCCCCGTCGTGTAGATAACTACGATACGGGAGGGCTTACCATCTGGCCCCAGTGCTGC
AATGATACCGCGAGACCCACGCTCACCGGCTCCAGATTTATCAGCAATAAACCAGCCAGCCGGAAGGGCC
GAGCGCAGAAGTGGTCCTGCAACTTTATCCGCCTCCATCCAGTCTATTAATTGTTGCCGGGAAGCTAGAG
TAAGTAGTTCGCCAGTTAATAGTTTGCGCAACGTTGTTGCCATTGCTACAGGCATCGTGGTGTCACGCTC
GTCGTTTGGTATGGCTTCATTCAGCTCCGGTTCCCAACGATCAAGGCGAGTTACATGATCCCCCATGTTG
TGCAAAAAAGCGGTTAGCTCCTTCGGTCCTCCGATCGTTGTCAGAAGTAAGTTGGCCGCAGTGTTATCAC
TCATGGTTATGGCAGCACTGCATAATTCTCTTACTGTCATGCCATCCGTAAGATGCTTTTCTGTGACTGG
TGAGTACTCAACCAAGTCATTCTGAGAATAGTGTATGCGGCGACCGAGTTGCTCTTGCCCGGCGTCAATA
CGGGATAATACCGCGCCACATAGCAGAACTTTAAAAGTGCTCATCATTGGAAAACGTTCTTCGGGGCGAA
AACTCTCAAGGATCTTACCGCTGTTGAGATCCAGTTCGATGTAACCCACTCGTGCACCCAACTGATCTTC
AGCATCTTTTACTTTCACCAGCGTTTCTGGGTGAGCAAAAACAGGAAGGCAAAATGCCGCAAAAAAGGGA
ATAAGGGCGACACGGAAATGTTGAATACTCATACTCTTCCTTTTTCAATATTATTGAAGCATTTATCAGG
GTTATTGTCTCATGAGCGGATACATATTTGAATGTATTTAGAAAAATAAACAAATAGGGGTTCCGCGCAC
ATTTCCCCGAAAAGTGCCACCTGACGTCTAAGAAACCATTATTATCATGACATTAACCTATAAAAATAGG
CGTATCACGAGGCCCTTTCGTCTCGCGCGTTTCGGTGATGACGGTGAAAACCTCTGACACATGCAGCTCC
CGGAGACGGTCACAGCTTGTCTGTAAGCGGATGCCGGGAGCAGACAAGCCCGTCAGGGCGCGTCAGCGGG
TGTTGGCGGGTGTCGGGGCTGGCTTAACTATGCGGCATCAGAGCAGATTGTACTGAGAGTGCACCATATG
GACATATTGTCGTTAGAACGCGGCTACAATTAATACATAACCTTATGTATCATACACATACGATTTAGGT
GACACTATA
