>Addgene plasmid #36226 | pCY 3080-01 | addgene partial sequence | sequence record 47205 | SP6
GGATCCCCGGGTTAATTAACGGTGACGGTGCTGGTTTAATTAACNNGTCTAAAGGTGAAGAATTATTCAC
TGGTGTTGTCCCAATTTTGGTTGAATTAGATGGTGATGTTAATGGTCACAAATTTTCTGTCTCCGGTGAA
GGTGAAGGTGATGCTACTTACGGTAAATTGACCTTAAAATTTATTTGTACTACTGGTAAATTGCCAGTTC
CATGGCCAACCTTAGTCACTACTTTAGGTTATGGTTTGATGTGTTTTGCTAGATACCCAGATCATATGAA
ACAACATGACTTTTTCAAGTCTGCCATGCCAGAAGGTTATGTTCAAGAAAGAACTATTTTTTTCAAAGAT
GACGGTAACTACAAGACCAGAGCTGAAGTCAAGTTTGAAGGTGATACCTTAGTTAATAGAATCGAATTAA
AAGGTATTGATTTTAAAGAAGATGGTAACATTTTAGGTCACAAATTGGAATACAACTATAACTCTCACAA
TGTTTACATCATGGCTGACAAACAAAAGAATGGTATCAAAGTTAACTTCAAAATTAGACACAACATTGAA
GATGGTTCTGTTCAATTAGCTGACCATTATCAACAAAATACTCCAATTGGTGATGGTCCAGTCTTGTTAC
CAGACAACCATTACTTATCCTATCAATCTAGATTATCCAAAGATCCAAACGAAAAGAGAGACCACATGGT
CTTGTTAGAATTTGTTACTGCTGCTGGTATTACCCATGGTATTGATGAATTGTACAAATAAGGCGCGCCA
CTTCTAAATA
