>Addgene plasmid #36226 | pCY 3080-01 | addgene partial sequence | sequence record 47697 | pHybLex_rev  5'-GAGTCACTTTAAAATTTGTATACAC-3'
AATTCGCTTATTTAGAAGTGGCGCGCCTTATTTGTACAATTCATCAATACCATGGGTAATACCAGCAGCA
GTAACAAATTCTAACAAGACCATGTGGTCTCTCTTTTCGTTTGGATCTTTGGATAATCTAGATTGATAGG
ATAAGTAATGGTTGTCTGGTAACAAGACTGGACCATCACCAATTGGAGTATTTTGTTGATAATGGTCAGC
TAATTGAACAGAACCATCTTCAATGTTGTGTCTAATTTTGAAGTTAACTTTGATACCATTCTTTTGTTTG
TCAGCCATGATGTAAACATTGTGAGAGTTATAGTTGTATTCCAATTTGTGACCTAAAATGTTACCATCTT
CTTTAAAATCAATACCTTTTAATTCGATTCTATTAACTAAGGTATCACCTTCAAACTTGACTTCAGCTCT
GGTCTTGTAGTTACCGTCATCTTTGAAAAAAATAGTTCTTTCTTGAACATAACCTTCTGGCATGGCAGAC
TTGAAAAAGTCATGTTGTTTCATATGATCTGGGTATCTAGCAAAACACATCAAACCATAACCTAAAGTAG
TGACTAAGGTTGGCCATGGAACTGGCAATTTACCAGTAGTACAAATAAATTTTAAGGTCAATTTACCGTA
AGTAGCATCACCTTCACCTTCACCGGAGACAGAAAATTTGTGACCATTAACATCACCATCTAATTCAACC
AAAATTGGGACAACACCAGTGAATAATTCTTCACCTTTAGACATGTTAATTAAACCAGCACCGTCACCGT
TAATTAACCCGGGGATCCGTCGACCTGCAG
