>Addgene plasmid #36226 | pCY 3080-01 | addgene partial sequence | sequence record 49582 | T7 5'-TAATACGACTCACTATAGGG-3'
ATCTGATATCATCGATGAATTCGAGCTCGTTTAAACTGGATGGCGGCGTTAGTATCGAATCGACAGCAGT
ATAGCGACCAGCATTCACATACGATTGACGCATGATATTACTTTCTGCGCACTTAACTTCGCATCTGGGC
AGATGATGTCGAGGCGAAAAAAATATAAATCACGCTAACATTTGATTAAAATAGAACAACTACAATATAA
AAAAACTATACAAATGACAAGTTCTTGAAAACAAGAATCTTTTTATTGTCAGTACTGATTAGAAAAACTC
ATCGAGCATCAAATGAAACTGCAATTTATTCATATCAGGATTATCAATACCATATTTTTGAAAAAGCCGT
TTCTGTAATGAAGGAGAAAACTCACCGAGGCAGTTCCATAGGATGGCAAGATCCTGGTATCGGTCTGCGA
TTCCGACTCGTCCAACATCAATACAACCTATTAATTTCCCCTCGTCAAAAATAAGGTTATCAAGTGAGAA
ATCACCATGAGTGACGACTGAATCCGGTGAGAATGGCAAAAGCTTATGCATTTCTTTCCAGACTTGTTCA
ACAGGCCAGCCATTACGCTCGTCATCAAAATCACTCGCATCAACCAAACCGTTATTCATTCGTGATTGCG
CCTGAGCGAGACGAAATACGCGATCGCTGTTAAAAGGACAATTACAAACAGGAATCGAATGCAACCGGCG
CAGGAACACTGCCAGCGCATCAACAATATTTTCACCTGAATCAGGATATTCTTCTAATACCTGGAATGCT
GTTTTGCCGGGGATCGCAGTGGTGAGTAACCATGCATCATCAGGAGTACGGATAAA
